Addgene plasmid #196792: pGG-PIP54
Purpose: Contains ERF1 promoter
Depositing lab: Marc Somssich. Depositing organization: University of Melbourne. Publication: Resolving spatially distinct phytohormone response zones in Arabidopsis thaliana roots colonized by Fusarium oxysporum. Calabria J, Wang L, Rast-Somssich MI, Chen HW, Watt M, Persson S, Andersen TG, Idnurm A, Somssich M. J Exp Bot. 2025 Jan 17:erae516. doi: 10.1093/jxb/erae516. PubMed 39823275.
Backbone
  Vector backbone: pGGA000
  Total vector size (bp): 5370
  Vector type: GreenGate (GG) Entry Vector
Growth in bacteria
  Bacterial resistance: Ampicillin, 100 μg/mL
  Growth temperature: 37°C
  Growth strain: DH5alpha
  Copy number: High Copy
Gene/Insert
  Gene/Insert name: ETHYLENE RESPONSE FACTOR 1 (alt names: ERF1; AT3G23240)
  Species: A. thaliana (mustard weed)
  Insert size (bp): 2682
  Entrez Gene: ERF1 (a.k.a. AT3G23240, ATERF1, AtERF#092, ERF1B, ETHYLENE RESPONSE FACTOR 1, ethylene response factor 1)
Terms and licenses: Academic/Nonprofit Terms; Industry Terms: Not Available to Industry
Depositor comments: Please visit https://doi.org/10.1101/2022.12.20.521292 for bioRxiv preprint.
How to cite: pGG-PIP54 was a gift from Marc Somssich (Addgene plasmid # 196792 ; http://n2t.net/addgene:196792 ; RRID:Addgene_196792)
