[The description below was written by a language model from this plasmid's Addgene catalogue record and pLannotate feature annotations shown in this document.]
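Description:
pGG-PIP54 is a GreenGate entry vector built on the pGGA000 backbone, the module position that in the GreenGate Golden Gate cloning system is reserved for promoters. It is a small (about 5.4 kb) bacterial cloning plasmid rather than a plant transformation vector in its own right. It is propagated in E. coli through a high-copy ColE1/pUC-type origin and selected with ampicillin via the bla β-lactamase gene and its native promoter. The remaining annotated backbone elements are typical remnants of a pUC/pGEM-style cloning vector. They include a lac promoter/operator region with a CAP binding site, fragments of lacI and lacZα, partial bom and rop sequences, and SP6 and T7 phage promoters that flank the cloning site.

The payload is a 2,682 bp fragment from the Arabidopsis thaliana ETHYLENE RESPONSE FACTOR 1 locus (ERF1, AT3G23240), which the record describes as the ERF1 promoter. The feature table leaves the region between the SP6 and T7 promoters essentially unannotated, which fits a plant genomic insert occupying that interval. The short hit to a phage φ21 attP fragment inside it is most likely a chance match and not a functional element.

As a promoter module, the fragment is meant to be released by type IIS restriction and assembled with other GreenGate modules, such as tags, coding sequences, terminators and a plant resistance cassette, into a binary destination vector. The associated publication concerns phytohormone response zones in Arabidopsis roots colonized by Fusarium oxysporum, which suggests the ERF1 promoter serves to drive transcriptional reporters of hormone signalling. The record does not specify the downstream reporter constructs.
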