Features (pLannotate 1.2.2; 13 found; start..end, strand, type, name):
     96..200     +  promoter       AmpR promoter: bla
    201..1061    +  CDS            AmpR: β-lactamase; bla; confers resistance to ampicillin, carbenicillin, and related antibiotics
   1232..1820    +  rep_origin     ori: high-copy-number ColE1/pMB1/pBR322/pUC origin of replication
   2003..2095    +  CDS            lacI (fragment): lac repressor; lacI; The lac repressor binds to the lac operator to inhibit transcription in E. coli. This inhibition can be relieved by adding lactose or isopropyl-β-D-thiogalactopyranoside (IPTG).
   2108..2129    +  protein_bind   CAP binding site: CAP binding activates transcription in the presence of cAMP. E. coli catabolite activator protein
   2144..2174    +  promoter       lac promoter: promoter for the E. coli lac operon
   2182..2198    +  protein_bind   lac operator: The lac repressor binds to the lac operator to inhibit transcription in E. coli. This inhibition can be relieved by adding lactose or isopropyl-β-D-thiogalactopyranoside (IPTG). lac repressor encoded by lacI
   2212..2230    +  promoter       SP6 promoter: promoter for bacteriophage SP6 RNA polymerase
   4227..4243    +  protein_bind   phage φ21 attP (fragment): attachment site of phage φ21 phage φ21 integrase
   4954..4972    -  promoter       T7 promoter: promoter for bacteriophage T7 RNA polymerase
   4974..5126    +  CDS            lacZα (fragment): LacZα fragment of β-galactosidase; lacZ fragment
   5132..5231    -  misc_feature   bom (fragment): basis of mobility region from pBR322
   5333..1       -  CDS            rop (fragment) (across the origin): Rop protein, which maintains plasmids at low copy number; rop
>Addgene plasmid #196792 | pGG-PIP54 | addgene full sequence | sequence record 396303 | Addgene NGS Result
GACGAAAGGGCCTCGTGATACGCCTATTTTTATAGGTTAATGTCATGATAATAATGGTTTCTTAGACGTC
AGGTGGCACTTTTCGGGGAAATGTGCGCGGAACCCCTATTTGTTTATTTTTCTAAATACATTCAAATATG
TATCCGCTCATGAGACAATAACCCTGATAAATGCTTCAATAATATTGAAAAAGGAAGAGTATGAGTATTC
AACATTTCCGTGTCGCCCTTATTCCCTTTTTTGCGGCATTTTGCCTTCCTGTTTTTGCTCACCCAGAAAC
GCTGGTGAAAGTAAAAGATGCTGAAGATCAGTTGGGTGCACGAGTGGGTTACATCGAACTGGATCTCAAC
AGCGGTAAGATCCTTGAGAGTTTTCGCCCCGAAGAACGTTTTCCAATGATGAGCACTTTTAAAGTTCTGC
TATGTGGCGCGGTATTATCCCGTATTGACGCCGGGCAAGAGCAACTCGGTCGCCGCATACACTATTCTCA
GAATGACTTGGTTGAGTACTCACCAGTCACAGAAAAGCATCTTACGGATGGCATGACAGTAAGAGAATTA
TGCAGTGCTGCCATAACCATGAGTGATAACACTGCGGCCAACTTACTTCTGACAACGATCGGAGGACCGA
AGGAGCTAACCGCTTTTTTGCACAACATGGGGGATCATGTAACTCGCCTTGATCGTTGGGAACCGGAGCT
GAATGAAGCCATACCAAACGACGAGCGTGACACCACGATGCCTGTAGCAATGGCAACAACGTTGCGCAAA
CTATTAACTGGCGAACTACTTACTCTAGCTTCCCGGCAACAATTAATAGACTGGATGGAGGCGGATAAAG
TTGCAGGACCACTTCTGCGCTCGGCCCTTCCGGCTGGCTGGTTTATTGCTGATAAATCTGGAGCCGGTGA
GCGTGGCTCTCGAGGTATCATTGCAGCACTGGGGCCAGATGGTAAGCCCTCCCGTATCGTAGTTATCTAC
ACGACGGGGAGTCAGGCAACTATGGATGAACGAAATAGACAGATCGCTGAGATAGGTGCCTCACTGATTA
AGCATTGGTAACTGTCAGACCAAGTTTACTCATATATACTTTAGATTGATTTAAAACTTCATTTTTAATT
TAAAAGGATCTAGGTGAAGATCCTTTTTGATAATCTCATGACCAAAATCCCTTAACGTGAGTTTTCGTTC
CACTGAGCGTCAGACCCCGTAGAAAAGATCAAAGGATCTTCTTGAGATCCTTTTTTTCTGCGCGTAATCT
GCTGCTTGCAAACAAAAAAACCACCGCTACCAGCGGTGGTTTGTTTGCCGGATCAAGAGCTACCAACTCT
TTTTCCGAAGGTAACTGGCTTCAGCAGAGCGCAGATACCAAATACTGTTCTTCTAGTGTAGCCGTAGTTA
GGCCACCACTTCAAGAACTCTGTAGCACCGCCTACATACCTCGCTCTGCTAATCCTGTTACCAGTGGCTG
CTGCCAGTGGCGATAAGTCGTGTCTTACCGGGTTGGACTCAAGACGATAGTTACCGGATAAGGCGCAGCG
GTCGGGCTGAACGGGGGGTTCGTGCACACAGCCCAGCTTGGAGCGAACGACCTACACCGAACTGAGATAC
CTACAGCGTGAGCTATGAGAAAGCGCCACGCTTCCCGAAGGGAGAAAGGCGGACAGGTATCCGGTAAGCG
GCAGGGTCGGAACAGGAGAGCGCACGAGGGAGCTTCCAGGGGGAAACGCCTGGTATCTTTATAGTCCTGT
CGGGTTTCGCCACCTCTGACTTGAGCGTCGATTTTTGTGATGCTCGTCAGGGGGGCGGAGCCTATGGAAA
AACGCCAGCAACGCGGCCTTTTTACGGTTCCTGGCCTTTTGCTGGCCTTTTGCTCACATGTTCTTTCCTG
CGTTATCCCCTGATTCTGTGGATAACCGTATTACCGCCTTTGAGTGAGCTGATACCGCTCGCCGCAGCCG
AACGACCGAGCGCAGCGAGTCAGTGAGCGAGGAAGCGGAAGAGCGCCCAATACGCAAACCGCCTCTCCCC
GCGCGTTGGCCGATTCATTAATGCAGCTGGCACGACAGGTTTCCCGACTGGAAAGCGGGCAGTGAGCGCA
ACGCAATTAATGTGAGTTAGCTCACTCATTAGGCACCCCAGGCTTTACACTTTATGCTTCCGGCTCGTAT
GTTGTGTGGAATTGTGAGCGGATAACAATTTCACACGAGCTATTTAGGTGACACTATAGAAGTGAAGCTT
GGTCTCAACCTCTCTCCCAATTGATATTTTTGTTATTTCTTAGATAGAATTGATATCATGACTCAAGTTT
TAATTTTTTCATTCACTCGAAAAAAAAATTGATTTGAGTCCAGAAATTCTTTTGTTTCAAATCCAAATGG
ATTTTCCGAACGACAGAAAATGTTGCCGATTATACATAAATAATTTAAGAAAATCATGTAAATACATTAA
ATTTTTTTAACTGATATGACTATAAAATCATAAAAATGACTAGAAAATATACAAATAATATGACCACGTA
CCATGAATGTGTAGCTATCGCCTTACGCCTAACACCTTAGTCAAATTTGAATGCTTACTGGACTTTGTTT
TCTTTCTTTTTTGATTTGACTATAAATAATCTTTTTATATTTGCCTATTTCCATATAAAAATTTGAATCA
CTAAGAATTGAAATTCTGGAGCTTCCACTGACCGAAGGGAAAATATTGAGGAATATAAATCATTTTAGAA
AACTTGTTTATTTTTATATGAAGTATTAGTAATTATTCGAATAATTATATTATTATTTTTTGTGTCAATT
TATGGAAATCATTTAGCAACTGATATCAAAAGCAATTATTCTTGGGTTACTTTTCTGATGTCAATATTGA
AATCAATTAATTTATTCATTTTCGGTACGTGTAAGAAGTTTAAAGTATTTTACCACAAAAAAATGAAGTT
TAAAGTAAAGCCAAAAGAGATACAATGTCCAGGTTTGAAGTTTAAAATAGAGCCAAAAACTTTGAACACG
TGCGGGATATCAAATAATCAGTTATGCATAGTTTTGGATGGGCTTAAGAAAGAATAAATAATTTTGTGTC
CTACTGGACTCAGGATGCATGTGATGATGTGTAGTGTTCTAATAGAATTTAGTTGCGTATCCGTTCGAAT
AATTATTTTCAACACCTCCTACTTTTGTTACATTGTTTTAAATGACTATTGACAAAATAAAAGTAAATGT
AAATAACTAAAACAGAAAAGATGTGAGAAAAACTAGGAAATTCTTTTTTTTGAAGAATTATTAAATTTGC
TAGATTTGGATAATCGATTCAACATTTGGAAAAGAAAAAAAATATCTAAGGATGGTTGAAAGATAGTTTA
TGATCAAACTAGCCAGGATTTTAGAGGGGTCATCAGTTTTCTGAACATTTATATGTTGTTTTCCGATAAT
ACTATAAATTTGATCAACTAATTAGATGACTTAAAATAATGTAATTGGGATAATGTTTAAGAAAATATTA
GGTAACTCATATAATTTAAGAGTTATAATTTGGTTATAATTTGCACCAAATTTGAAATATATTTCTACTA
TAAGATAACTAGAAATAGTGAAGAAAAAAACAAAGGAAACTAGAAAAAATGAAAAAATGGCACATGAAGT
ATCTTTTTTGTTTGAGAAAGAAGTTGAAAGCAGATAAAGCCAAATTATCTTCTAAACATGAGATGGCTCG
AAATTATTTGTTGTTTGGGATTCAAGGGGGCATGTATCTTGAATCCTTCCAACCAACAATTTTCTTTAAC
CATGCTTTTGGCCAAAAGATTTTCTTTAATAATAATTAATAATAGCTTCCTAAGATTATAGGATAATGAT
TTGATATTTTATGTAATCATATTTGCAATACCTAAGCATGAAAATGTTTTGTTGAGTTGATCCAGCAGTT
ATTTTGGAATATGGCTTAATCATTTTCACATCGATCTTGTTATTTCTGTTCGTGAAATGTGAACTTTCGC
AGTTATTTGTTTTATTCATAAGTTGTTTTAGATCAAATAAGTGGAGTCCACTTAGAAATTATAAGATGGG
AATTTTATTTGCATATCAAAATTATCTATAAAAATTTTAGTCAACTGATTTTTAGTTTTCTACTAAAATC
GCCATCTTATTTTCTTCTAGATTCAATTTGATCTGAATGTGGCATGTAGGTTGATAAAACTTATCAAATA
GCATCAAATCAGTATTTTCTAAAACTTTTTACATCATCATAAATCTTTCACTTATAAAATATAATATCTT
GGGTACACCAAAGTAATCCTGATATATACTACAAAATATAACATTTTAGTTGTTTTCATATGTGGTTAAT
CTTTTTTAGGTCGTACATGATTCATAAACCTTACCGTCATAAAAAGAAAAATAAATTATATTTAAACTAA
GAAATGTGATATGATGCAAAAGTGACAAAATTTCGATGAATCATGTGATGATAATACGAAATGATATACC
TAACCTACACTGCTCATTCTACATTTGAAGAATATATACCTAAATATACATACCAATTCTGGGATAATTA
CATAATATACAGTTTCATATTAGTCTCACGTAATTACGATTCACGACAGTAAGAAGATTAGTTTAAACGG
TACAAAACAATTCATATATTACGAAAACATTAAATATCACACGAAGAGAAGAAATATGCAAAACGTCTTT
GCTCGAATCTTCGACGAAGCAACATAGTTTTTCATTTGAGTGTAACATTATTTTTCGTAAATTCCCATTT
CACCCTTTTATTACATGACATTTGTCTTTCACTGAGACAGTAAAAACTCAAGTCTAATTTGGACATTTGC
ATATACATACTCATTTTTTTCTCTATATATATAGACCATGTCAATCCACTAACGATCCCTAACCGAAAAC
AGAGTAGTCAAGAAACAGAGTATTTTTTCTACAACATGAGACCGAATTCTCGCCCTATAGTGAGTCGTAT
TACCTGGCCGTCGTTTTACAACGTCGTGACTGGGAAAACCCTGGCGTTACCCAACTTAATCGCCTTGCAG
CACATCCCCCTTTCGCCAGCTGGCGTAATAGCGAAGAGGCCCGCACCGATCGCCCTTCCCAACAGTTGCG
CAGCCTGAATGGCGAATGGCGCCTGATGCGGTATTTTCTCCTTACGCATCTGTGCGGTATTTCACACCGC
ATATGGTGCACTCTCAGTACAATCTGCTCTGATGCCGCATAGTTAAGCCAGCCCCGACACCCGCCAACAC
CCGCTGACGCGCCCTGACGGGCTTGTCTGCTCCCGGCATCCGCTTACAGACAAGCTGTGACCGTCTCCGG
GAGCTGCATGTGTCAGAGGTTTTCACCGTCATCACCGAAACGCGCGA
